>Addgene plasmid #66562 | CelTag Plasmid | depositor full sequence | sequence record 136499 | CelTag Plasmid sequence 5574 bps
GGGCGAATTGGGCCCGACGTCGCATGCTCCCGGCCGCCATGGCGGCCGCGGGAATTCGATTAATCGATAC
ATATGCCCGGGTTAATTAACGGTGAACAAAAGCTAATCTCCGAGGAAGACTTGAACGGTGAACAAAAATT
AATCTCAGAAGAAGACTTGAACGGACTCGACGGTGAACAAAAGTTGATTTCTGAAGAAGATTTGAACGGT
GAACAAAAGCTAATCTCCGAGGAAGACTTGAACGGTGAACAAAAATTAATCTCAGAAGAAGACTTGAACG
GACTCGACGGTGAACAAAAGTTGATTTCTGAAGAAGATTTGAACGGTGAACAAAAGCTAATCTCCGAGGA
AGACTTGAACGGTGAACAAAAATTAATCTCAGAAGAAGACTTGAACGGACTCGACGGTGAACAAAAGTTG
ATTTCTGAAGAAGATTTGAACGGTGAACAAAAGCTAATCTCCGAGGAAGACTTGAACGGTGAACAAAAAT
TAATCTCAGAAGAAGACTTGAACGGACTCGACGGTGAACAAAAGTTGATTTCTGAAGAAGATTTGAACGG
TGAACAAAAGCTAATCTCCGAGGAAGACTTGAACGGTGAACAAAAATTAATCAATCACGAGAACCTCTAC
TTCCAAAGCGTATCAGGCAATTTGAAGGTTGAATTCTACAACAGCAATCCTTCAGATACTACTAACTCAA
TCAATCCTCAGTTCAAGGTTACTAATACCGGAAGCAGTGCAATTGATTTGTCCAAACTCACATTGAGATA
TTATTATACAGTAGACGGACAGAAAGATCAGACCTTCTGGTGTGACCATGCTGCAATAATCGGCAGTAAC
GGCAGCTACAACGGAATTACTTCAAATGTAAAAGGAACATTTGTAAAAATGAGTTCCTCAACAAATAACG
CAGACACCTACCTTGAAATAAGCTTTACAGGCGGAACTCTTGAACCGGGTGCACATGTTCAGATACAAGG
TAGATTTGCAAAGAATGACTGGAGTAACTATACACAGTCAAATGACTACTCATTCAAGTCTGCTTCACAG
TTTGTTGAATGGGATCAGGTAACAGCATACTTGAACGGTGTTCTTGTATGGGGTAAAGAATAGACTTCTA
AATAAGCGAATTTCTTATGATTTATGATTTTTATTATTAAATAAGTTATAAAAAAAATAAGTGTATACAA
ATTTTAAAGTGACTCTTAGGTTTTAAAACGAAAATTCTTATTCTTGAGTAACTCTTTCCTGTAGGTCAGG
TTGCTTTCTCAGGTATAGTATGAGGTCGCTCTTATTGACCACACCTCTACCGGCAGATCCGCTAGGGATA
ACAGGGTAATATAGATCTGTTTAGCTTGCCTCGTCCCCGCCGGGTCACCCGGCCAGCGACATGGAGGCCC
AGAATACCCTCCTTGACAGTCTTGACGTGCGCAGCTCAGGGGCATGATGTGACTGTCGCCCGTACATTTA
GCCCATACATCCCCATGTATAATCATTTGCATCCATACATTTTGATGGCCGCACGGCGCGAAGCAAAAAT
TACGGCTCCTCGCTGCAGACCTGCGAGCAGGGAAACGCTCCCCTCACAGACGCGTTGAATTGTCCCCACG
CCGCGCCCCTGTAGAGAAATATAAAAGGTTAGGATTTGCCACTGAGGTTCTTCTTTCATATACTTCCTTT
TTAAATCTTGCTAGGATACAGTTCTCACATCACATCCGAACATAAACAACCATGGGTACCACTCTTGACG
ACACGGCTTACCGGTACCGCACCAGTGTCCCGGGGGACGCCGAGGCCATCGAGGCACTGGATGGGTCCTT
CACCACCGACACCGTCTTACTGGATGGGTCCTTCACCACCGACACCGTCTTCCGCGTCACCGCCACCGGG
GACGGCTTCACCCTGCGGGAGGTGCCGGTGGACCCGCCCCTGACCAAGGTGTTCCCCGACGACGAATCGG
ACGACGAATCGGACGACGGGGAGGACGGCGACCCGGACTCTCGGACGTTCGTCGCGTACGGGGACGACGG
CGACCTGGCGGGCTTCGTGGTCGTCTCGTACTCCGGCTGGAACCGCCGGCTGACCGTCGAGGACATCGAG
GTCGCCCCGGAGCACCGGGGGCACGGGGTCGGGCGCGCGTTGATGGGGCTCGCGACGGAGTTCGCCCGCG
AGCGGGGTGCCGGGCACCTCTGGCTGGAGGTCACCAACGTCAACGCACCGGCGATCCACGCGTACCGGCG
GATGGGGTTCACCCTCTGCGGCCTGGACACCGCCCTGTACGACGGCACCGCCTCGGACGGCGAGCAGGCG
CTCTACATGAGCATGCCCTGCCCCTAATCAGTACTGACAATAAAAAGATTCTTGTTTTCAAGAACTTGTC
ATTTGTATAGTTTTTTTATATTGTAGTTGTTCTATTTTAATCAAATGTTAGCGTGATTTATATTTTTTTT
CGCCTCGACATCATCTGCCCAGATGCGAAGTTAAGTGCGCAGAAAGTAATATCATGCGTCAATCGTATGT
GAATGCTGGTCGCTATACTGCTGTCGATTCGATACTAACGCCGCCATCCAGTTTAAACGAGCTCGAATTC
ATCGATACCGTCGACCTCGAGCGTACGTAATCACTAGTGAATTCGCGGCCGCCTGCAGGTCGACCATATG
GGAGAGCTCCCAACGCGTTGGATGCATAGCTTGAGTATTCTATAGTGTCACCTAAATAGCTTGGCGTAAT
CATGGTCATAGCTGTTTCCTGTGTGAAATTGTTATCCGCTCACAATTCCACACAACATACGAGCCGGAAG
CATAAAGTGTAAAGCCTGGGGTGCCTAATGAGTGAGCTAACTCACATTAATTGCGTTGCGCTCACTGCCC
GCTTTCCAGTCGGGAAACCTGTCGTGCCAGCTGCATTAATGAATCGGCCAACGCGCGGGGAGAGGCGGTT
TGCGTATTGGGCGCTCTTCCGCTTCCTCGCTCACTGACTCGCTGCGCTCGGTCGTTCGGCTGCGGCGAGC
GGTATCAGCTCACTCAAAGGCGGTAATACGGTTATCCACAGAATCAGGGGATAACGCAGGAAAGAACATG
TGAGCAAAAGGCCAGCAAAAGGCCAGGAACCGTAAAAAGGCCGCGTTGCTGGCGTTTTTCCATAGGCTCC
GCCCCCCTGACGAGCATCACAAAAATCGACGCTCAAGTCAGAGGTGGCGAAACCCGACAGGACTATAAAG
ATACCAGGCGTTTCCCCCTGGAAGCTCCCTCGTGCGCTCTCCTGTTCCGACCCTGCCGCTTACCGGATAC
CTGTCCGCCTTTCTCCCTTCGGGAAGCGTGGCGCTTTCTCATAGCTCACGCTGTAGGTATCTCAGTTCGG
TGTAGGTCGTTCGCTCCAAGCTGGGCTGTGTGCACGAACCCCCCGTTCAGCCCGACCGCTGCGCCTTATC
CGGTAACTATCGTCTTGAGTCCAACCCGGTAAGACACGACTTATCGCCACTGGCAGCAGCCACTGGTAAC
AGGATTAGCAGAGCGAGGTATGTAGGCGGTGCTACAGAGTTCTTGAAGTGGTGGCCTAACTACGGCTACA
CTAGAAGAACAGTATTTGGTATCTGCGCTCTGCTGAAGCCAGTTACCTTCGGAAAAAGAGTTGGTAGCTC
TTGATCCGGCAAACAAACCACCGCTGGTAGCGGTGGTTTTTTTGTTTGCAAGCAGCAGATTACGCGCAGA
AAAAAAGGATCTCAAGAAGATCCTTTGATCTTTTCTACGGGGTCTGACGCTCAGTGGAACGAAAACTCAC
GTTAAGGGATTTTGGTCATGAGATTATCAAAAAGGATCTTCACCTAGATCCTTTTAAATTAAAAATGAAG
TTTTAAATCAATCTAAAGTATATATGAGTAAACTTGGTCTGACAGTTACCAATGCTTAATCAGTGAGGCA
CCTATCTCAGCGATCTGTCTATTTCGTTCATCCATAGTTGCCTGACTCCCCGTCGTGTAGATAACTACGA
TACGGGAGGGCTTACCATCTGGCCCCAGTGCTGCAATGATACCGCGAGACCCACGCTCACCGGCTCCAGA
TTTATCAGCAATAAACCAGCCAGCCGGAAGGGCCGAGCGCAGAAGTGGTCCTGCAACTTTATCCGCCTCC
ATCCAGTCTATTAATTGTTGCCGGGAAGCTAGAGTAAGTAGTTCGCCAGTTAATAGTTTGCGCAACGTTG
TTGCCATTGCTACAGGCATCGTGGTGTCACGCTCGTCGTTTGGTATGGCTTCATTCAGCTCCGGTTCCCA
ACGATCAAGGCGAGTTACATGATCCCCCATGTTGTGCAAAAAAGCGGTTAGCTCCTTCGGTCCTCCGATC
GTTGTCAGAAGTAAGTTGGCCGCAGTGTTATCACTCATGGTTATGGCAGCACTGCATAATTCTCTTACTG
TCATGCCATCCGTAAGATGCTTTTCTGTGACTGGTGAGTACTCAACCAAGTCATTCTGAGAATAGTGTAT
GCGGCGACCGAGTTGCTCTTGCCCGGCGTCAATACGGGATAATACCGCGCCACATAGCAGAACTTTAAAA
GTGCTCATCATTGGAAAACGTTCTTCGGGGCGAAAACTCTCAAGGATCTTACCGCTGTTGAGATCCAGTT
CGATGTAACCCACTCGTGCACCCAACTGATCTTCAGCATCTTTTACTTTCACCAGCGTTTCTGGGTGAGC
AAAAACAGGAAGGCAAAATGCCGCAAAAAAGGGAATAAGGGCGACACGGAAATGTTGAATACTCATACTC
TTCCTTTTTCAATATTATTGAAGCATTTATCAGGGTTATTGTCTCATGAGCGGATACATATTTGAATGTA
TTTAGAAAAATAAACAAATAGGGGTTCCGCGCACATTTCCCCGAAAAGTGCCACCTGATGCGGTGTGAAA
TACCGCACAGATGCGTAAGGAGAAAATACCGCATCAGGAAATTGTAAGCGTTAATATTTTGTTAAAATTC
GCGTTAAATTTTTGTTAAATCAGCTCATTTTTTAACCAATAGGCCGAAATCGGCAAAATCCCTTATAAAT
CAAAAGAATAGACCGAGATAGGGT
[37 nt withheld, positions 5065-5101]
AAAGAACGTGGACTCCAACGTCAAAGG
[49 nt withheld, positions 5129-5177]
T
[91 nt withheld, positions 5179-5269]
G
[124 nt withheld, positions 5271-5394]
CCATTCGCCATTCAGGCTGCGCAACTGTTGGGAAGGGCGATCGGTGCGGGCCTCTTCGCTATTACGCCAG
CTGGCGAAAGGGGGATGTGCTGCAAGGCGATTAAGTTGGGTAACGCCAGGGTTTTCCCAGTCACGACGTT
GTAAAACGACGGCCAGTGAATTGTAATACGACTCACTATA
Features (pLannotate 1.2.2; 20 found; start..end, strand, type, name):
     94..591     +  CDS            13xMyc: 13 tandem Myc epitope tags
    640..1110    +  CDS            cipB (fragment): CIPB_HUNTH - Experimental evidence at protein level: Swiss-Prot protein existence level 1. Acts as a scaffolding protein in the cellulosome. It promotes binding of cellulose to the catalytic domains of the cellulolytic enzymes probably through the binding of the nine repeated domains with dockerin domains present in catalytic subunits of the cellulosome. From Hungateiclostridium thermocellum (Clostridium thermocellum).
   1126..1313    +  terminator     ADH1 terminator: S. cerevisiae ADH1; transcription terminator for the S. cerevisiae alcohol dehydrogenase 1 (ADH1) gene
   1388..1731    +  promoter       TEF promoter: Ashbya gossypii TEF promoter
   1738..1838    +  CDS            NrsR (fragment): nourseothricin acetyltransferase; Streptomyces noursei nat1; confers resistance to nourseothricin
   1839..2335    +  CDS            NrsR (fragment): nourseothricin acetyltransferase; Streptomyces noursei nat1; confers resistance to nourseothricin
   2343..2540    +  terminator     TEF terminator: Ashbya gossypii TEF terminator
   2607..2687    -  CDS            VESPI_VESMG (fragment): Experimental evidence at protein level: Swiss-Prot protein existence level 1. Shows contractile activity on isolated ileum smooth muscle. From Vespa magnifica (Hornet).
   2699..2717    -  promoter       SP6 promoter: promoter for bacteriophage SP6 RNA polymerase
   2759..2775    -  protein_bind   lac operator: The lac repressor binds to the lac operator to inhibit transcription in E. coli. This inhibition can be relieved by adding lactose or isopropyl-β-D-thiogalactopyranoside (IPTG). lac repressor encoded by lacI
   2783..2813    -  promoter       lac promoter: promoter for the E. coli lac operon
   2828..2849    -  protein_bind   CAP binding site: CAP binding activates transcription in the presence of cAMP. E. coli catabolite activator protein
   2862..2954    -  CDS            lacI (fragment): lac repressor; lacI; The lac repressor binds to the lac operator to inhibit transcription in E. coli. This inhibition can be relieved by adding lactose or isopropyl-β-D-thiogalactopyranoside (IPTG).
   3137..3725    -  rep_origin     ori: high-copy-number ColE1/pMB1/pBR322/pUC origin of replication
   3896..4756    -  CDS            AmpR: β-lactamase; bla; confers resistance to ampicillin, carbenicillin, and related antibiotics
   4757..4861    -  promoter       AmpR promoter: bla
   4888..4938    +  misc_feature   bom (fragment): basis of mobility region from pBR322
   4966..5394    -  rep_origin     f1 ori (sequence partly withheld): f1 bacteriophage origin of replication; arrow indicates direction of (+) strand synthesis
   5398..5555    -  CDS            lacZα (fragment): LacZα fragment of β-galactosidase; lacZ fragment
   5558..2       +  promoter       T7 promoter (across the origin): promoter for bacteriophage T7 RNA polymerase
