[The description below was written by a language model from this plasmid's Addgene catalogue record and pLannotate feature annotations shown in this document.]
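Description:
CelTag Plasmid is a template plasmid built on the Promega pGEM-T Easy cloning backbone. It supplies a cassette for C-terminal tagging of endogenous Saccharomyces cerevisiae proteins so that they can be purified by high-affinity binding. The repository lists it as a bacterial expression vector, but in practice it is propagated in E. coli only as a source of the tagging module. Maintenance relies on the high-copy ColE1/pUC-type origin and the β-lactamase (AmpR) gene. The backbone also keeps the usual pGEM elements: an f1 origin, T7 and SP6 phage promoters flanking the cloning region, and lac promoter/operator and lacZα remnants interrupted by the insert. A short hit to a hornet peptide in the feature table is almost certainly a spurious annotation match.

The insert is about 2.6 kb of a roughly 5.6 kb plasmid. It begins with 13 tandem Myc epitopes, followed by a fragment of the Clostridium thermocellum cellulosome scaffoldin CipB. This fragment corresponds to the family 3 carbohydrate-binding module (CBM3) that the record says came from the pCIG plasmid. Together these make up the CelTag, in which the CBM3 portion presumably provides capture on cellulose while the Myc repeats allow immunodetection. No promoter precedes the tag, consistent with in-frame fusion to a chromosomal gene, and the S. cerevisiae ADH1 terminator ends the fused transcript. Downstream is a natMX-type marker: nourseothricin acetyltransferase (annotated as two adjacent fragments) under the Ashbya gossypii TEF promoter and terminator. The 13xMyc and nat elements derive from pFA6a-13myc-natMX6. Nourseothricin (cloNat) resistance is used to confirm insertion of the CelTag in yeast. The record does not describe the integration strategy in detail.
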