Addgene plasmid #66562: CelTag Plasmid
Purpose: Encodes CelTag for the tagging and high affinity purification of endogenous yeast proteins.
Depositing lab: David Engelke. Depositing organization: University of Michigan. Publication: A Novel Recombinant DNA System for High Efficiency Affinity Purification of Proteins in Saccharomyces cerevisiae. Carrick BH, Hao L, Smaldino PJ, Engelke DR. G3 (Bethesda). 2015 Dec 29. pii: g3.115.025106. doi: 10.1534/g3.115.025106. PubMed 26715090.
Backbone
  Vector backbone: pGEM®-T Easy Vector
  Backbone manufacturer: Promega
  Backbone size w/o insert (bp): 3015
  Total vector size (bp): 5573
  Modifications to backbone: Addition of CelTag and cloNat resistance.
  Vector type: Bacterial Expression
  Selectable markers: Nourseothricin (cloNat)
Growth in bacteria
  Bacterial resistance: Ampicillin, 100 μg/mL
  Growth temperature: 37°C
  Growth strain: DH5alpha
  Growth instructions: Ampicillin selection is sufficient for plasmid preparation. Nourseothricin selection is used to confirm insertion of the CelTag
  Copy number: Unknown
Gene/Insert
  Gene/Insert name: CelTag
  Species: S. cerevisiae (budding yeast)
  Insert size (bp): 2558
Resource information
  A portion of this plasmid was derived from a plasmid made by: The 13x myc epitope repeat and cloNat resistance gene were obtained from the pFA6a-13myc-natMX6 plasmid (gift from Dr. Antony Carr at University of Sussex), and the CBM3 was obtained from the pCIG plasmid (gift from Dr. Jiong Hong at Virginia Polytechnic Institute and State University)
Terms and licenses: Academic/Nonprofit Terms; Industry Terms: Not Available to Industry
How to cite: CelTag Plasmid was a gift from David Engelke (Addgene plasmid # 66562 ; http://n2t.net/addgene:66562 ; RRID:Addgene_66562)
