>Addgene plasmid #66562 | CelTag Plasmid | addgene partial sequence | sequence record 136496 | pHybLex_rev 5'-GAGTCACTTTAAAATTTGTATACAC-3'
TCATAAATCATAAGAAATTCGCTTATTTAGAAGTCTATTCTTTACCCCATACAAGAACACCGTTCAAGTA
TGCTGTTACCTGATCCCATTCAACAAACTGTGAAGCAGACTTGAATGAGTAGTCATTTGACTGTGTATAG
TTACTCCAGTCATTCTTTGCAAATCTACCTTGTATCTGAACATGTGCACCCGGTTCAAGAGTTCCGCCTG
TAAAGCTTATTTCAAGGTAGGTGTCTGCGTTATTTGTTGAGGAACTCATTTTTACAAATGTTCCTTTTAC
ATTTGAAGTAATTCCGTTGTAGCTGCCGTTACTGCCGATTATTGCAGCATGGTCACACCAGAAGGTCTGA
TCTTTCTGTCCGTCTACTGTATAATAATATCTCAATGTGAGTTTGGACAAATCAATTGCACTGCTTCCGG
TATTAGTAACCTTGAACTGAGGATTGATTGAGTTAGTAGTATCTGAAGGATTGCTGTTGTAGAATTCAAC
CTTCAAATTGCCTGATACGCTTTGGAAGTAGAGGTTCTCGTGATTGATTAATTTTTGTTCACCGTTCAAG
TCTTCCTCGGAGATTAGCTTTTGTTCACCGTTCAAATCTTCTTCAGAAATCAACTTTTGTTCACCGTCGA
GTCCGTTCAAGTCTTCTTCTGAGATTAATTTTTGTTCACCGTTCAAGTCTTCCTCGGAGATTAGCTTTTG
TTCACCGTTCAAATCTTCTTCAGAAATCAACTTTTGTTCACCGTCGAGTCCGTTCAAGTCTTCTTCTGAG
ATTAATTTTTGTTCACCGTTCAAGTCTTCCTCGGAGATTAGCTTTTGTTCACCGTTCAAATCTTCTTCAG
AAATCAACTTTTGTTCACCGTCGAGTCCGTTC
