>Addgene plasmid #66562 | CelTag Plasmid | addgene partial sequence | sequence record 136498 | M13-F20 5'-TGTAAAACGACGGCCAGT-3'
GCTCCCGGCCGCCATGGCGGCCGCGGGAATTCGATTAATCGATACATATGCCCGGGTTAATTAACGGTGA
ACAAAAGCTAATCTCCGAGGAAGACTTGAACGGTGAACAAAAATTAATCTCAGAAGAAGACTTGAACGGA
CTCGACGGTGAACAAAAGTTGATTTCTGAAGAAGATTTGAACGGTGAACAAAAGCTAATCTCCGAGGAAG
ACTTGAACGGTGAACAAAAATTAATCTCAGAAGAAGACTTGAACGGACTCGACGGTGAACAAAAGTTGAT
TTCTGAAGAAGATTTGAACGGTGAACAAAAGCTAATCTCCGAGGAAGACTTGAACGGTGAACAAAAATTA
ATCTCAGAAGAAGACTTGAACGGACTCGACGGTGAACAAAAGTTGATTTCTGAAGAAGATTTGAACGGTG
AACAAAAGCTAATCTCCGAGGAAGACTTGAACGGTGAACAAAAATTAATCTCAGAAGAAGACTTGAACGG
ACTCGACGGTGAACAAAAGTTGATTTCTGAAGAAGATTTGAACGGTGAACAAAAGCTAATCTCCGAGGAA
GACTTGAACGGTGAACAAAAATTAATCAATCACGAGAACCTCTACTTCCAAAGCGTATCAGGCAATTTGA
AGGTTGAATTCTACAACAGCAATCCTTCAGATACTACTAACTCAATCAATCCTCAGTTCAAGGTTACTAA
TACCGGAAGCAGTGCAATTGATTTGTCCAAACTCACATTGAGATATTATTATACAGTAGACGGACAGAAA
GATCAGACCTTCTGGTGTGACCATGCTGCAATAATCGGCAGTAACGGCAGCTACAACGGAATTACTTCAA
ATGTAAAA
